Addgene plasmid #172208: pAAV_hSyn_HA-TALE(HD)-Tet1S-NLS-SID4X_2A_EGFP_W3SL
Purpose: AAV vector expressing an HA-tagged TALE-SID4X transcriptional repressor protein targeting the mouse Tet1S promoter. Synapsin promoter for neuronal expression. C-terminal, self-cleaving EGFP marker.
Depositing lab: Garrett Kaas. Depositing organization: Vanderbilt University. Publication: Tet1 Isoforms Differentially Regulate Gene Expression, Synaptic Transmission, and Memory in the Mammalian Brain. Greer CB, Wright J, Weiss JD, Lazarenko RM, Moran SP, Zhu J, Chronister KS, Jin AY, Kennedy AJ, Sweatt JD, Kaas GA. J Neurosci. 2021 Jan 27;41(4):578-593. doi: 10.1523/JNEUROSCI.1821-20.2020. Epub 2020 Dec 1. PubMed 33262245.
Backbone
  Vector backbone: pAAV_hSyn_WPRE_bGHpA
  Backbone manufacturer: Zhang Lab
  Backbone size w/o insert (bp): 2884
  Total vector size (bp): 7335
  Modifications to backbone: Replaced the WPRE_bGHpA cassette with the modified W3SL cassette (Choi et al Mol Brain. 2014) to maximize insert size and remain within AAV packaging limits
  Vector type: Mammalian Expression, Mouse Targeting, AAV ; TALE
Growth in bacteria
  Bacterial resistance: Ampicillin, 100 μg/mL
  Growth temperature: 37°C
  Growth strain: NEB Stable
  Copy number: High Copy
Gene/Insert
  Gene/Insert name: HA-TALE(HD)-Tet1S-NLS-SID4X_2A_EGFP_W3SL (alt name: Tet1S-SID4X)
  Species: Synthetic
  Insert size (bp): 4451
  Promoter: hSyn human synapsin (mammalian neuronal expression)
  Tag / fusion protein: HA (N terminal on insert); T2A-EGFP (C terminal on insert); NLS
  Cloning method: Gibson Cloning
  Sequencing primers: 5′ hSyn_promoter_seqF 5'-CCTCAGCACTGAAGGC-3'; 3′ W3SL_seqR 5'-CGTATGCGGTGTGAAATAC-3'
Resource information
  A portion of this plasmid was derived from a plasmid made by: The pAAV_hSyn_HA-TALE(HD)-Tet1S-NLS-SID4X_2A_EGFP_W3SL backbone vector was generated via Gibson Assembly using PCR fragments amplified from pAAV_CW3SL-EGFP, a gift from Bong-Kiun Kaang (Addgene plasmid # 61463) as well as pAAV_hSyn_TALEBB(HD)-NLS-VP64_2A_GFP_WPRE_bGHpA and pAAV_hSyn_TALEBB(HD)-NLS-SID4X_2A_phiLOV2.1_WPRE_bGHpA, gifts from Feng Zhang (Addgene plasmids # 47446, # 47450, respectively).
Terms and licenses: Academic/Nonprofit Terms; Industry Terms: Not Available to Industry
How to cite: pAAV_hSyn_HA-TALE(HD)-Tet1S-NLS-SID4X_2A_EGFP_W3SL was a gift from Garrett Kaas (Addgene plasmid # 172208 ; http://n2t.net/addgene:172208 ; RRID:Addgene_172208)
