[The description below was written by a language model from this plasmid's Addgene catalogue record and pLannotate feature annotations shown in this document.]
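Description:
pAAV_hSyn_HA-TALE(HD)-Tet1S-NLS-SID4X_2A_EGFP_W3SL is an adeno-associated virus transfer plasmid of about 7.3 kb, built on a pAAV_hSyn backbone, for delivering a designer transcriptional repressor to neurons. It is propagated in bacteria through a high-copy ColE1/pUC-type origin with ampicillin resistance (AmpR with its bla promoter), and it also carries an f1 phage origin. The expression cassette lies between AAV2 inverted terminal repeats, which direct replication and packaging of the intervening DNA into AAV particles. The feature table annotates the downstream ITR as complete but detects only short fragments of the upstream one.

Within the ITRs, the human synapsin I promoter restricts expression to neurons and drives a single synthetic open reading frame. This begins with an N-terminal HA epitope tag, followed by a TALE DNA-binding domain derived from Xanthomonas effector proteins; the annotation picks up the flanking avrXa10- and avrBs3-like regions, while the central repeat array is left unannotated. The TALE is engineered to recognise the promoter of the short isoform of mouse Tet1 (Tet1S). It is joined to a nuclear localisation signal and to SID4X, a repressor module named for four copies of the mSin3 interaction domain, matched here to the human MXD1 (MAD1) repressor protein. A T2A self-cleaving peptide then releases EGFP as a separate fluorescent marker of transduced cells. The original WPRE and bGH polyadenylation cassette was replaced with the compact W3SL element, seen as shortened WPRE and SV40 poly(A) fragments, to keep the large insert within AAV packaging limits. The construct is intended for isoform-specific silencing of Tet1S in mouse neurons.
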