Features (pLannotate 1.2.2; 20 found; start..end, strand, type, name):
     12..39      +  repeat_region  AAV2 ITR (fragment): inverted terminal repeat of adeno-associated virus serotype 2 inverted
     68..95      +  repeat_region  AAV2 ITR (fragment): inverted terminal repeat of adeno-associated virus serotype 2 inverted
    181..628     +  promoter       hSyn promoter: human synapsin I promoter; confers neuron-specific expression (Kügler et al., 2003)
    651..667     +  CDS            3xHA (fragment): three tandem HA epitope tags
    666..1187    +  CDS            avrXa10 (fragment): AVX10_XANOO - Experimental evidence at protein level: Swiss-Prot protein existence level 1. Avirulence protein. Induces the hypersensitive response (HR)in rice plants carrying the resistance gene Xa10. Activity depends on the presence of the core repeat domains; replacement with repeat domains from other proteins (AvrBs3 of X.euvesicatoria (AC P14727) or AvrXa7 of this organism) does not elicit the HR. Probably acts as a transcription factor in its host plant (rice) to induce plant resistance or disease. From Xanthomonas oryzae pv. oryzae.
   2778..2966    +  CDS            avrBs3 (fragment): AVRB3_XANEU - Experimental evidence at protein level: Swiss-Prot protein existence level 1. Avirulence protein. Acts as a transcription factor in C.annuum plants. In susceptible plants lacking the Bs3 resistance gene induces expression of a number of genes, including genes homologous to a family of auxin-induced genes, alpha-expansin genes, pectate lyase, anthocyanidin glucoside rhamnosyl transferase and at least one transcription factor, UPA20. Their expression leads to plant hypertrophy in mesophyll cells, probably mainly mediated by UPA20 (PubMed:17962565). In resistant plants induces the h
   3006..3092    +  CDS            MXD1 (fragment): MAD1_HUMAN - Also known as MAD. Experimental evidence at protein level: Swiss-Prot protein existence level 1. Component of a transcriptional repressor complex together with MAX (PubMed:8425218). In complex with MAX binds to the core DNA sequence 5'-CAC[GA]TG-3' (PubMed:8425218). Antagonizes MYC transcriptional activity by competing with MYC for MAX binding (PubMed:8425218). Binds to the TERT promoter and represses telomerase expression, possibly by interfering with MYC binding (PubMed:12837246). From Homo sapiens (Human).
   3450..4166    +  CDS            EGFP: the original enhanced GFP (Yang et al., 1996) mammalian codon-optimized
   4167..4324    +  misc_feature   WPRE (fragment): woodchuck hepatitis virus posttranscriptional regulatory element
   4330..4414    +  misc_feature   WPRE (fragment): woodchuck hepatitis virus posttranscriptional regulatory element
   4413..4456    -  polyA_signal   SV40 poly(A) signal (fragment): SV40 polyadenylation signal
   4460..4527    -  polyA_signal   SV40 poly(A) signal (fragment): SV40 polyadenylation signal
   4599..4739    +  repeat_region  AAV2 ITR: inverted terminal repeat of adeno-associated virus serotype 2 inverted
   4744..4795    -  misc_feature   bom (fragment): basis of mobility region from pBR322
   4814..5269    +  rep_origin     f1 ori (sequence partly withheld): f1 bacteriophage origin of replication; arrow indicates direction of (+) strand synthesis
   5270..5319    -  misc_feature   bom (fragment): basis of mobility region from pBR322
   5421..5456    -  CDS            rop (fragment): Rop protein, which maintains plasmids at low copy number; rop
   5551..5655    +  promoter       AmpR promoter: bla
   5656..6516    +  CDS            AmpR: β-lactamase; bla; confers resistance to ampicillin, carbenicillin, and related antibiotics
   6687..7275    +  rep_origin     ori: high-copy-number ColE1/pMB1/pBR322/pUC origin of replication
>Addgene plasmid #172208 | pAAV_hSyn_HA-TALE(HD)-Tet1S-NLS-SID4X_2A_EGFP_W3SL | addgene full sequence | sequence record 338858 | Addgene NGS Result
CCTGCAGGCAGCTGCGCGCTCGCTCGCTCACTGAGGCCGCCCGGGCGTCGGGCGACCTTTGGTCGCCCGG
CCTCAGTGAGCGAGCGAGCGCGCAGAGAGGGAGTGGCCAACTCCATCACTAGGGGTTCCTGCGGCCGCAC
GCGTTGTACAGTGTCTAGACTGCAGAGGGCCCTGCGTATGAGTGCAAGTGGGTTTTAGGACCAGGATGAG
GCGGGGTGGGGGTGCCTACCTGACGACCGACCCCGACCCACTGGACAAGCACCCAACCCCCATTCCCCAA
ATTGCGCATCCCCTATCAGAGAGGGGGAGGGGAAACAGGATGCGGCGAGGCGCGTGCGCACTGCCAGCTT
CAGCACCGCGGACAGTGCCTTCGCCCCCGCCTGGCGGCGCGCGCCACCGCCGCCTCAGCACTGAAGGCGC
GCTGACGTCACTCGCCGGTCCCCCGCAAACTCCCCTTCCCGGCCACCTTGGTCGCGTCCGCGCCGCCGCC
GGCCCAGCCGGACCGCACCACGCGAGGCGCGAGATAGGGGGGCACGGGCGCGACCATCTGCGCTGCGGCG
CCGGCGACTCAGCGCTGCCTCAGTCTGCGGTGGGCAGCGGAGGAGTCGTGTCGTGCCTGAGAGCGCAGTC
GAGAAGGATCCGCCACCATGTACCCATACGATGTTCCAGATTACGCTGTAGATTTGAGAACTTTGGGATA
TTCACAGCAGCAGCAGGAAAAGATCAAGCCCAAAGTGAGGTCGACAGTCGCGCAGCATCACGAAGCGCTG
GTGGGTCATGGGTTTACACATGCCCACATCGTAGCCTTGTCGCAGCACCCTGCAGCCCTTGGCACGGTCG
CCGTCAAGTACCAGGACATGATTGCGGCGTTGCCGGAAGCCACACATGAGGCGATCGTCGGTGTGGGGAA
ACAGTGGAGCGGAGCCCGAGCGCTTGAGGCCCTGTTGACGGTCGCGGGAGAGCTGAGAGGGCCTCCCCTT
CAGCTGGACACGGGCCAGTTGCTGAAGATCGCGAAGCGGGGAGGAGTCACGGCGGTCGAGGCGGTGCACG
CGTGGCGCAATGCGCTCACGGGAGCACCCCTCAACCTGACCCCAGAGCAGGTCGTGGCAATTGCGAGCCA
TGACGGGGGAAAGCAGGCACTCGAAACCGTCCAGAGGTTGCTGCCTGTGCTGTGCCAAGCGCACGGACTT
ACGCCAGAGCAGGTCGTGGCAATTGCGAGCAACAACGGGGGAAAGCAGGCACTCGAAACCGTCCAGAGGT
TGCTGCCTGTGCTGTGCCAAGCGCACGGACTAACCCCAGAGCAGGTCGTGGCAATTGCGAGCCATGACGG
GGGAAAGCAGGCACTCGAAACCGTCCAGAGGTTGCTGCCTGTGCTGTGCCAAGCGCACGGGTTGACCCCA
GAGCAGGTCGTGGCAATTGCGAGCAACATCGGGGGAAAGCAGGCACTCGAAACCGTCCAGAGGTTGCTGC
CTGTGCTGTGCCAAGCGCACGGCCTGACCCCAGAGCAGGTCGTGGCAATTGCGAGCAACAACGGGGGAAA
GCAGGCACTCGAAACCGTCCAGAGGTTGCTGCCTGTGCTGTGCCAAGCGCACGGACTGACACCAGAGCAG
GTCGTGGCAATTGCGAGCCATGACGGGGGAAAGCAGGCACTCGAAACCGTCCAGAGGTTGCTGCCTGTGC
TGTGCCAAGCGCACGGACTTACACCCGAACAAGTCGTGGCAATTGCGAGCCATGACGGGGGAAAGCAGGC
ACTCGAAACCGTCCAGAGGTTGCTGCCTGTGCTGTGCCAAGCGCACGGACTTACGCCAGAGCAGGTCGTG
GCAATTGCGAGCAACGGAGGGGGAAAGCAGGCACTCGAAACCGTCCAGAGGTTGCTGCCTGTGCTGTGCC
AAGCGCACGGACTAACCCCAGAGCAGGTCGTGGCAATTGCGAGCAACATCGGGGGAAAGCAGGCACTCGA
AACCGTCCAGAGGTTGCTGCCTGTGCTGTGCCAAGCGCACGGGTTGACCCCAGAGCAGGTCGTGGCAATT
GCGAGCAACAACGGGGGAAAGCAGGCACTCGAAACCGTCCAGAGGTTGCTGCCTGTGCTGTGCCAAGCGC
ACGGCCTGACCCCAGAGCAGGTCGTGGCAATTGCGAGCCATGACGGGGGAAAGCAGGCACTCGAAACCGT
CCAGAGGTTGCTGCCTGTGCTGTGCCAAGCGCACGGACTGACACCAGAGCAGGTCGTGGCAATTGCGAGC
AACATCGGGGGAAAGCAGGCACTCGAAACCGTCCAGAGGTTGCTGCCTGTGCTGTGCCAAGCGCACGGCC
TCACCCCAGAGCAGGTCGTGGCAATTGCGAGCCATGACGGGGGAAAGCAGGCACTCGAAACCGTCCAGAG
GTTGCTGCCTGTGCTGTGCCAAGCGCACGGACTTACGCCAGAGCAGGTCGTGGCAATTGCGAGCAACGGA
GGGGGAAAGCAGGCACTCGAAACCGTCCAGAGGTTGCTGCCTGTGCTGTGCCAAGCGCACGGACTAACCC
CAGAGCAGGTCGTGGCAATTGCGAGCAACATCGGGGGAAAGCAGGCACTCGAAACCGTCCAGAGGTTGCT
GCCTGTGCTGTGCCAAGCGCACGGGTTGACCCCAGAGCAGGTCGTGGCAATTGCGAGCAACGGAGGGGGA
AAGCAGGCACTCGAAACCGTCCAGAGGTTGCTGCCTGTGCTGTGCCAAGCGCACGGACTCACGCCTGAGC
AGGTAGTGGCTATTGCATCCCATGACGGGGGCAGACCCGCACTGGAGTCAATCGTGGCCCAGCTTTCGAG
GCCGGACCCCGCGCTGGCCGCACTCACTAATGATCATCTTGTAGCGCTGGCCTGCCTCGGCGGACGACCC
GCCTTGGATGCGGTGAAGAAGGGGCTCCCGCACGCGCCTGCATTGATTAAGCGGACCAACAGAAGGATTC
CCGAGAGGACATCACATCGAGTGGCAGCTAGCAGCCCCAAGAAGAAGAGAAAGGTGGAGGCCAGCATGAA
CATCCAGATGCTGCTGGAGGCCGCTGACTACCTGGAACGGAGAGAGCGCGAAGCCGAGCACGGATATGCT
TCAATGCTGCCCGGAAGCGGCATGAATATTCAGATGCTGCTGGAGGCTGCTGATTACCTGGAAAGGCGCG
AACGGGAGGCCGAACATGGCTATGCTTCCATGCTGCCTGGGTCTGGAATGAATATCCAAATGCTGCTGGA
GGCAGCCGATTACCTGGAACGGAGAGAAAGAGAAGCCGAGCACGGATACGCCAGCATGCTGCCAGGCAGC
GGGATGAACATACAAATGCTGCTGGAGGCTGCCGATTACCTGGAGAGGCGCGAGAGAGAAGCTGAACATG
GCTATGCCTCTATGCTGCCCCCATGGGGCAGTGGAGAGGGCAGAGGAAGTCTGCTAACATGCGGTGACGT
CGAGGAGAATCCTGGCCCAGTGAGCAAGGGCGAGGAGCTGTTCACCGGGGTGGTGCCCATCCTGGTCGAG
CTGGACGGCGACGTAAACGGCCACAAGTTCAGCGTGTCCGGCGAGGGCGAGGGCGATGCCACCTACGGCA
AGCTGACCCTGAAGTTCATCTGCACCACCGGCAAGCTGCCCGTGCCCTGGCCCACCCTCGTGACCACCCT
GACCTACGGCGTGCAGTGCTTCAGCCGCTACCCCGACCACATGAAGCAGCACGACTTCTTCAAGTCCGCC
ATGCCCGAAGGCTACGTCCAGGAGCGCACCATCTTCTTCAAGGACGACGGCAACTACAAGACCCGCGCCG
AGGTGAAGTTCGAGGGCGACACCCTGGTGAACCGCATCGAGCTGAAGGGCATCGACTTCAAGGAGGACGG
CAACATCCTGGGGCACAAGCTGGAGTACAACTACAACAGCCACAACGTCTATATCATGGCCGACAAGCAG
AAGAACGGCATCAAGGTGAACTTCAAGATCCGCCACAACATCGAGGACGGCAGCGTGCAGCTCGCCGACC
ACTACCAGCAGAACACCCCCATCGGCGACGGCCCCGTGCTGCTGCCCGACAACCACTACCTGAGCACCCA
GTCCGCCCTGAGCAAAGACCCCAACGAGAAGCGCGATCACATGGTCCTGCTGGAGTTCGTGACCGCCGCC
GGGATCACTCTCGGCATGGACGAGCTGTACAAGTAAAATCAACCTCTGGATTACAAAATTTGTGAAAGAT
TGACTGGTATTCTTAACTATGTTGCTCCTTTTACGCTATGTGGATACGCTGCTTTAATGCCTTTGTATCA
TGCTATTGCTTCCCGTATGGCTTTCATTTTCTCCTCCTTGTATAAATCCTGGTTAGTTCTTGCCACGGCG
GAACTCATCGCCGCCTGCCTTGCCCGCTGCTGGACAGGGGCTCGGCTGTTGGGCACTGACAATTCCGTGG
TGTTTATTTGTGAAATTTGTGATGCTATTGCTTTATTTGTAACCATCTAGCTTTATTTGTGAAATTTGTG
ATGCTATTGCTTTATTTGTAACCATTATAAGCTGCAATAAACAAGTTAACAACAACAATTGCATTCATTT
TATGTTTCAGGTTCAGGGGGAGATGTGGGAGGTTTTTTAAGCGGCCGCAGGAACCCCTAGTGATGGAGTT
GGCCACTCCCTCTCTGCGCGCTCGCTCGCTCACTGAGGCCGGGCGACCAAAGGTCGCCCGACGCCCGGGC
TTTGCCCGGGCGGCCTCAGTGAGCGAGCGAGCGCGCAGCTGCCTGCAGGGGCGCCTGATGCGGTATTTTC
TCCTTACGCATCTGTGCGGTATTTCACACCGCATA
[95 nt withheld, positions 4796-4890]
T
[46 nt withheld, positions 4892-4937]
C
[141 nt withheld, positions 4939-5079]
CCTTTGACGTTGGAGTCCACGTTCTTT
[37 nt withheld, positions 5107-5143]
ACTCTATCTCGGGCTATTCTTTTGATTTATAAGGGATTTTGCCGATTTCGGTCTATTGGTTAAAAAATGA
GCTGATTTAACAAAAATTTAACGCGAATTTTAACAAAATATTAACGTTTACAATTTTATGGTGCACTCTC
AGTACAATCTGCTCTGATGCCGCATAGTTAAGCCAGCCCCGACACCCGCCAACACCCGCTGACGCGCCCT
GACGGGCTTGTCTGCTCCCGGCATCCGCTTACAGACAAGCTGTGACCGTCTCCGGGAGCTGCATGTGTCA
GAGGTTTTCACCGTCATCACCGAAACGCGCGAGACGAAAGGGCCTCGTGATACGCCTATTTTTATAGGTT
AATGTCATGATAATAATGGTTTCTTAGACGTCAGGTGGCACTTTTCGGGGAAATGTGCGCGGAACCCCTA
TTTGTTTATTTTTCTAAATACATTCAAATATGTATCCGCTCATGAGACAATAACCCTGATAAATGCTTCA
ATAATATTGAAAAAGGAAGAGTATGAGTATTCAACATTTCCGTGTCGCCCTTATTCCCTTTTTTGCGGCA
TTTTGCCTTCCTGTTTTTGCTCACCCAGAAACGCTGGTGAAAGTAAAAGATGCTGAAGATCAGTTGGGTG
CACGAGTGGGTTACATCGAACTGGATCTCAACAGCGGTAAGATCCTTGAGAGTTTTCGCCCCGAAGAACG
TTTTCCAATGATGAGCACTTTTAAAGTTCTGCTATGTGGCGCGGTATTATCCCGTATTGACGCCGGGCAA
GAGCAACTCGGTCGCCGCATACACTATTCTCAGAATGACTTGGTTGAGTACTCACCAGTCACAGAAAAGC
ATCTTACGGATGGCATGACAGTAAGAGAATTATGCAGTGCTGCCATAACCATGAGTGATAACACTGCGGC
CAACTTACTTCTGACAACGATCGGAGGACCGAAGGAGCTAACCGCTTTTTTGCACAACATGGGGGATCAT
GTAACTCGCCTTGATCGTTGGGAACCGGAGCTGAATGAAGCCATACCAAACGACGAGCGTGACACCACGA
TGCCTGTAGCAATGGCAACAACGTTGCGCAAACTATTAACTGGCGAACTACTTACTCTAGCTTCCCGGCA
ACAATTAATAGACTGGATGGAGGCGGATAAAGTTGCAGGACCACTTCTGCGCTCGGCCCTTCCGGCTGGC
TGGTTTATTGCTGATAAATCTGGAGCCGGTGAGCGTGGAAGCCGCGGTATCATTGCAGCACTGGGGCCAG
ATGGTAAGCCCTCCCGTATCGTAGTTATCTACACGACGGGGAGTCAGGCAACTATGGATGAACGAAATAG
ACAGATCGCTGAGATAGGTGCCTCACTGATTAAGCATTGGTAACTGTCAGACCAAGTTTACTCATATATA
CTTTAGATTGATTTAAAACTTCATTTTTAATTTAAAAGGATCTAGGTGAAGATCCTTTTTGATAATCTCA
TGACCAAAATCCCTTAACGTGAGTTTTCGTTCCACTGAGCGTCAGACCCCGTAGAAAAGATCAAAGGATC
TTCTTGAGATCCTTTTTTTCTGCGCGTAATCTGCTGCTTGCAAACAAAAAAACCACCGCTACCAGCGGTG
GTTTGTTTGCCGGATCAAGAGCTACCAACTCTTTTTCCGAAGGTAACTGGCTTCAGCAGAGCGCAGATAC
CAAATACTGTTCTTCTAGTGTAGCCGTAGTTAGGCCACCACTTCAAGAACTCTGTAGCACCGCCTACATA
CCTCGCTCTGCTAATCCTGTTACCAGTGGCTGCTGCCAGTGGCGATAAGTCGTGTCTTACCGGGTTGGAC
TCAAGACGATAGTTACCTGATAAGGCGCAGCGGTCGGGCTGAACGGGGGGTTCGTGCACACAGCCCAGCT
TGGAGCGAACGACCTACACCGAACTGAGATACCTACAGCGTGAGCTATGAGAAAGCGCCACGCTTCCCGA
AGGGAGAAAGGCGGACAGGTATCCGGTAAGCGGCAGGGTCGGAACAGGAGAGCGCACGAGGGAGCTTCCA
GGGGGAAACGCCTGGTATCTTTATAGTCCTGTCGGGTTTCGCCACCTCTGACTTGAGCGTCGATTTTTGT
GATGCTCGTCAGGGGGGCGGAGCCTATGGAAAAACGCCAGCAACGCGGCCTTTTTACGGTTCCTGGCCTT
TTGCTGGCCTTTTGCTCACATGT
